>Addgene plasmid #152990 | p2T-CMV-ABEmaxCP1041-BlastR | addgene full sequence | sequence record 304697 | Addgene NGS Result
AGAGCTGGTTTAGTGAACCGTCAGATCCGCTAGAGATCCGCGGCCGCTAATACGACTCACTATAGGGAGA
GCCGCCACCATGAAACGGACAGCCGACGGAAGCGAGTTCGAGTCACCAAAGAAGAAGCGGAAAGTCTCTG
AAGTCGAGTTTAGCCACGAGTATTGGATGAGGCACGCACTGACCCTGGCAAAGCGAGCATGGGATGAAAG
AGAAGTCCCCGTGGGCGCCGTGCTGGTGCACAACAATAGAGTGATCGGAGAGGGATGGAACAGGCCAATC
GGCCGCCACGACCCTACCGCACACGCAGAGATCATGGCACTGAGGCAGGGAGGCCTGGTCATGCAGAATT
ACCGCCTGATCGATGCCACCCTGTATGTGACACTGGAGCCATGCGTGATGTGCGCAGGAGCAATGATCCA
CAGCAGGATCGGAAGAGTGGTGTTCGGAGCACGGGACGCCAAGACCGGCGCAGCAGGCTCCCTGATGGAT
GTGCTGCACCACCCCGGCATGAACCACCGGGTGGAGATCACAGAGGGAATCCTGGCAGACGAGTGCGCCG
CCCTGCTGAGCGATTTCTTTAGAATGCGGAGACAGGAGATCAAGGCCCAGAAGAAGGCACAGAGCTCCAC
CGACTCTGGAGGATCTAGCGGAGGATCCTCTGGAAGCGAGACACCAGGCACAAGCGAGTCCGCCACACCA
GAGAGCTCCGGCGGCTCCTCCGGAGGATCCTCTGAGGTGGAGTTTTCCCACGAGTACTGGATGAGACATG
CCCTGACCCTGGCCAAGAGGGCACGCGATGAGAGGGAGGTGCCTGTGGGAGCCGTGCTGGTGCTGAACAA
TAGAGTGATCGGCGAGGGCTGGAACAGAGCCATCGGCCTGCACGACCCAACAGCCCATGCCGAAATTATG
GCCCTGAGACAGGGCGGCCTGGTCATGCAGAACTACAGACTGATTGACGCCACCCTGTACGTGACATTCG
AGCCTTGCGTGATGTGCGCCGGCGCCATGATCCACTCTAGGATCGGCCGCGTGGTGTTTGGCGTGAGGAA
CGCAAAAACCGGCGCCGCAGGCTCCCTGATGGACGTGCTGCACTACCCCGGCATGAATCACCGCGTCGAA
ATTACCGAGGGAATCCTGGCAGATGAATGTGCCGCCCTGCTGTGCTATTTCTTTCGGATGCCTAGACAGG
TGTTCAATGCTCAGAAGAAGGCCCAGAGCTCCACCGACTCCGGAGGATCTAGCGGAGGCTCCTCTGGCTC
TGAGACACCTGGCACAAGCGAGAGCGCAACACCTGAAAGCAGCGGGGGCAGCAGCGGGGGGTCAAACATC
ATGAACTTTTTCAAGACCGAGATTACCCTGGCCAACGGCGAGATCCGGAAGCGGCCTCTGATCGAGACAA
ACGGCGAAACCGGGGAGATCGTGTGGGATAAGGGCCGGGATTTTGCCACCGTGCGGAAAGTGCTGAGCAT
GCCCCAAGTGAATATCGTGAAAAAGACCGAGGTGCAGACAGGCGGCTTCAGCAAAGAGTCTATCCTGCCC
AAGAGGAACAGCGATAAGCTGATCGCCAGAAAGAAGGACTGGGACCCTAAGAAGTACGGCGGCTTCGACA
GCCCCACCGTGGCCTATTCTGTGCTGGTGGTGGCCAAAGTGGAAAAGGGCAAGTCCAAGAAACTGAAGAG
TGTGAAAGAGCTGCTGGGGATCACCATCATGGAAAGAAGCAGCTTCGAGAAGAATCCCATCGACTTTCTG
GAAGCCAAGGGCTACAAAGAAGTGAAAAAGGACCTGATCATCAAGCTGCCTAAGTACTCCCTGTTCGAGC
TGGAAAACGGCCGGAAGAGAATGCTGGCCTCTGCCGGCGAACTGCAGAAGGGAAACGAACTGGCCCTGCC
CTCCAAATATGTGAACTTCCTGTACCTGGCCAGCCACTATGAGAAGCTGAAGGGCTCCCCCGAGGATAAT
GAGCAGAAACAGCTGTTTGTGGAACAGCACAAGCACTACCTGGACGAGATCATCGAGCAGATCAGCGAGT
TCTCCAAGAGAGTGATCCTGGCCGACGCTAATCTGGACAAAGTGCTGTCCGCCTACAACAAGCACCGGGA
TAAGCCCATCAGAGAGCAGGCCGAGAATATCATCCACCTGTTTACCCTGACCAATCTGGGAGCCCCTGCC
GCCTTCAAGTACTTTGACACCACCATCGACCGGAAGAGGTACACCAGCACCAAAGAGGTGCTGGACGCCA
CCCTGATCCACCAGAGCATCACCGGCCTGTACGAGACACGGATCGACCTGTCTCAGCTGGGAGGCGACGG
CGGATCAGGAGGCTCTGGCGGTTCAGGTGGATCAGGCGGTAGCGGAGGTTCAGGTGGTGACAAGAAGTAC
AGCATCGGCCTGGCCATCGGCACCAACTCTGTGGGCTGGGCCGTGATCACCGACGAGTACAAGGTGCCCA
GCAAGAAATTCAAGGTGCTGGGCAACACCGACCGGCACAGCATCAAGAAGAACCTGATCGGAGCCCTGCT
GTTCGACAGCGGCGAAACAGCCGAGGCCACCCGGCTGAAGAGAACCGCCAGAAGAAGATACACCAGACGG
AAGAACCGGATCTGCTATCTGCAAGAGATCTTCAGCAACGAGATGGCCAAGGTGGACGACAGCTTCTTCC
ACAGACTGGAAGAGTCCTTCCTGGTGGAAGAGGATAAGAAGCACGAGCGGCACCCCATCTTCGGCAACAT
CGTGGACGAGGTGGCCTACCACGAGAAGTACCCCACCATCTACCACCTGAGAAAGAAACTGGTGGACAGC
ACCGACAAGGCCGACCTGCGGCTGATCTATCTGGCCCTGGCCCACATGATCAAGTTCCGGGGCCACTTCC
TGATCGAGGGCGACCTGAACCCCGACAACAGCGACGTGGACAAGCTGTTCATCCAGCTGGTGCAGACCTA
CAACCAGCTGTTCGAGGAAAACCCCATCAACGCCAGCGGCGTGGACGCCAAGGCCATCCTGTCTGCCAGA
CTGAGCAAGAGCAGACGGCTGGAAAATCTGATCGCCCAGCTGCCCGGCGAGAAGAAGAATGGCCTGTTCG
GAAACCTGATTGCCCTGAGCCTGGGCCTGACCCCCAACTTCAAGAGCAACTTCGACCTGGCCGAGGATGC
CAAACTGCAGCTGAGCAAGGACACCTACGACGACGACCTGGACAACCTGCTGGCCCAGATCGGCGACCAG
TACGCCGACCTGTTTCTGGCCGCCAAGAACCTGTCCGACGCCATCCTGCTGAGCGACATCCTGAGAGTGA
ACACCGAGATCACCAAGGCCCCCCTGAGCGCCTCTATGATCAAGAGATACGACGAGCACCACCAGGACCT
GACCCTGCTGAAAGCTCTCGTGCGGCAGCAGCTGCCTGAGAAGTACAAAGAGATTTTCTTCGACCAGAGC
AAGAACGGCTACGCCGGCTACATTGACGGCGGAGCCAGCCAGGAAGAGTTCTACAAGTTCATCAAGCCCA
TCCTGGAAAAGATGGACGGCACCGAGGAACTGCTCGTGAAGCTGAACAGAGAGGACCTGCTGCGGAAGCA
GCGGACCTTCGACAACGGCAGCATCCCCCACCAGATCCACCTGGGAGAGCTGCACGCCATTCTGCGGCGG
CAGGAAGATTTTTACCCATTCCTGAAGGACAACCGGGAAAAGATCGAGAAGATCCTGACCTTCCGCATCC
CCTACTACGTGGGCCCTCTGGCCAGGGGAAACAGCAGATTCGCCTGGATGACCAGAAAGAGCGAGGAAAC
CATCACCCCCTGGAACTTCGAGGAAGTGGTGGACAAGGGCGCTTCCGCCCAGAGCTTCATCGAGCGGATG
ACCAACTTCGATAAGAACCTGCCCAACGAGAAGGTGCTGCCCAAGCACAGCCTGCTGTACGAGTACTTCA
CCGTGTATAACGAGCTGACCAAAGTGAAATACGTGACCGAGGGAATGAGAAAGCCCGCCTTCCTGAGCGG
CGAGCAGAAAAAGGCCATCGTGGACCTGCTGTTCAAGACCAACCGGAAAGTGACCGTGAAGCAGCTGAAA
GAGGACTACTTCAAGAAAATCGAGTGCTTCGACTCCGTGGAAATCTCCGGCGTGGAAGATCGGTTCAACG
CCTCCCTGGGCACATACCACGATCTGCTGAAAATTATCAAGGACAAGGACTTCCTGGACAATGAGGAAAA
CGAGGACATTCTGGAAGATATCGTGCTGACCCTGACACTGTTTGAGGACAGAGAGATGATCGAGGAACGG
CTGAAAACCTATGCCCACCTGTTCGACGACAAAGTGATGAAGCAGCTGAAGCGGCGGAGATACACCGGCT
GGGGCAGGCTGAGCCGGAAGCTGATCAACGGCATCCGGGACAAGCAGTCCGGCAAGACAATCCTGGATTT
CCTGAAGTCCGACGGCTTCGCCAACAGAAACTTCATGCAGCTGATCCACGACGACAGCCTGACCTTTAAA
GAGGACATCCAGAAAGCCCAGGTGTCCGGCCAGGGCGATAGCCTGCACGAGCACATTGCCAATCTGGCCG
GCAGCCCCGCCATTAAGAAGGGCATCCTGCAGACAGTGAAGGTGGTGGACGAGCTCGTGAAAGTGATGGG
CCGGCACAAGCCCGAGAACATCGTGATCGAAATGGCCAGAGAGAACCAGACCACCCAGAAGGGACAGAAG
AACAGCCGCGAGAGAATGAAGCGGATCGAAGAGGGCATCAAAGAGCTGGGCAGCCAGATCCTGAAAGAAC
ACCCCGTGGAAAACACCCAGCTGCAGAACGAGAAGCTGTACCTGTACTACCTGCAGAATGGGCGGGATAT
GTACGTGGACCAGGAACTGGACATCAACCGGCTGTCCGACTACGATGTGGACCATATCGTGCCTCAGAGC
TTTCTGAAGGACGACTCCATCGACAACAAGGTGCTGACCAGAAGCGACAAGAACCGGGGCAAGAGCGACA
ACGTGCCCTCCGAAGAGGTCGTGAAGAAGATGAAGAACTACTGGCGGCAGCTGCTGAACGCCAAGCTGAT
TACCCAGAGAAAGTTCGACAATCTGACCAAGGCCGAGAGAGGCGGCCTGAGCGAACTGGATAAGGCCGGC
TTCATCAAGAGACAGCTGGTGGAAACCCGGCAGATCACAAAGCACGTGGCACAGATCCTGGACTCCCGGA
TGAACACTAAGTACGACGAGAATGACAAGCTGATCCGGGAAGTGAAAGTGATCACCCTGAAGTCCAAGCT
GGTGTCCGATTTCCGGAAGGATTTCCAGTTTTACAAAGTGCGCGAGATCAACAACTACCACCACGCCCAC
GACGCCTACCTGAACGCCGTCGTGGGAACCGCCCTGATCAAAAAGTACCCTAAGCTGGAAAGCGAGTTCG
TGTACGGCGACTACAAGGTGTACGACGTGCGGAAGATGATCGCCAAGAGCGAGCAGGAAATCGGCAAGGC
TACCGCCAAGTACTTCTTCTACAGCTCTGGCGGCTCAAAAAGAACCGCCGACGGCAGCGAATTCGAGCCC
AAGAAGAAGAGGAAAGTCTAACCGGTCATCATCACCATCACCATTGAGTTTAAACCCGCTGATCAGCCTC
GACTGTGCCTTCTAGTTGCCAGCCATCTGTTGTTTGCCCCTCCCCCGTGCCTTCCTTGACCCTGGAAGGT
GCCACTCCCACTGTCCTTTCCTAATAAAATGAGGAAATTGCATCGCATTGTCTGAGTAGGTGTCATTCTA
TTCTGGGGGGTGGGGTGGGGCAGGACAGCAAGGGGGAGGATTGGGAAGACAATAGCAGGCATGCTGGGGA
TGCGGTGGGCTCTATGGCTTCTGAGGCGGAAAGAACCAGCTGGGGCTCGATACCGTCGACCTCTAGCTAG
AGCTTGGCGTAATCATGGTCATAGCTGTTTCCTGTGTGAAATTGTTATCCGCTCACAATTCCACACAACA
TACGAGCCGGAAGCATAAAGTGTAAAGCCTAGGGTGCCTAATGAGTGAGCTAACTCACATTAATTGCGTT
GCGCTCACTGCCCGCTTTCCAGTCGGGAAACCTGTCGTGCCAGCTGCATTAATGAATCGGCCAACGCGCG
GGGAGAGGCGGTTTGCGTATTGGGCGCTACAGACATGATAAGATACATTGATGAGTTTGGACAAACCACA
ACTAGAATGCAGTGAAAAAAATGCTTTATTTGTGAAATTTGTGATGCTATTGCTTTATTTGTAACCATTA
TAAGCTGCAATAAACAAGTTGGGGTGGGCGAAGAACTCCAGCATGAGATCCCCGCGCTGGAGGATCATCC
AGCCGGCGTCCCGGAAAACGATTCCGAAGCCCAACCTTTCATAGAAGGCGGCGGTGGAATCGAAATCTCG
TAGCACGTGTCAGTCCTGCTCCTCGGCCACGAAGTGCTTAGCCCTCCCACACATAACCAGAGGGCAGCAA
TTCACGAATCCCAACTGCCGTCGGCTGTCCATCACTGTCCTTCACTATGGCTTTGATCCCAGGATGCAGA
TCGAGAAGCACCTGTCGGCACCGTCCGCAGGGGCTCAAGATGCCCCTGTTCTCATTTCCGATCGCGACGA
TACAAGTCAGGTTGCCAGCTGCCGCAGCAGCAGCAGTGCCCAGCACCACGAGTTCTGCACAAGGTCCCCC
AGTAAAATGATATACATTGACACCAGTGAAGATGCGGCCGTCGCTAGAGAGAGCTGCGCTGGCGACGCTG
TAGTCTTCAGAGATGGGGATGCTGTTGATTGTAGCCGTTGCTCTTTCAATGAGGGTGGATTCTTCTTGAG
ACAAAGGCTTGGCCATGGTTTAGTTCCTCACCTTGTCGTATTATACTATGCCGATATACTATGCCGATGA
TTAATTGTCAACACGTGCTGATCAGATCCGAAAATGGATATACAAGCTCCCGGGAGCTTTTTGCAAAAGC
CTAGGCCTCCAAAAAAGCCTCCTCACTACTTCTGGAATAGCTCAGAGGCAGAGGCGGCCTCGGCCTCTGC
ATAAATAAAAAAAATTAGTCAGCCATGGGGCGGAGAATGGGCGGAACTGGGCGGAGTTAGGGGCGGGATG
GGCGGAGTTAGGGGCGGGACTATGGTTGCTGACTAATTGAGATGCATGCTTTGCATACTTCTGCCTGCTG
GGGAGCCTGGGGACTTTCCACACCTGGTTGCTGACTAATTGAGATGCATGCTTTGCATACTTCTGCCTGC
TGGGGAGCCTGGGGACTTTCCACACCCTAACTGACACACATTCCACAGAATTCACTGACTCGCTGCGCTC
GGTCGTTCGGCTGCGGCGAGCGGTATCAGCTCACTCAAAGGCGGTAATACGGTTATCCACAGAATCAGGG
GATAACGCAGGAAAGAACATGTAAGTGATCTCCAAAAAATAAGTACTTTTTGACTGTAAATAAAATTGTA
AGGAGTAAAAAGTACTTTTTTTTCTAAAAAAATGTAATTAAGTAAAAGTAAAAGTATTGATTTTTAATTG
TACTCAAGTAAAGTAAAAATCCCCAAAAATAATACTTAAGTACAGTAATCAAGTAAAATTACTCAAGTAC
TTTACACCTCTGCATGTGAGCAAAAGGCCAGCAAAAGGCCAGGAACCGTAAAAAGGCCGCGTTGCTGGCG
TTTTTCCATAGGCTCCGCCCCCCTGACGAGCATCACAAAAATCGACGCTCAAGTCAGAGGTGGCGAAACC
CGACAGGACTATAAAGATACCAGGCGTTTCCCCCTGGAAGCTCCCTCGTGCGCTCTCCTGTTCCGACCCT
GCCGCTTACCGGATACCTGTCCGCCTTTCTCCCTTCGGGAAGCGTGGCGCTTTCTCATAGCTCACGCTGT
AGGTATCTCAGTTCGGTGTAGGTCGTTCGCTCCAAGCTGGGCTGTGTGCACGAACCCCCCGTTCAGCCCG
ACCGCTGCGCCTTATCCGGTAACTATCGTCTTGAGTCCAACCCGGTAAGACACGACTTATCGCCACTGGC
AGCAGCCACTGGTAACAGGATTAGCAGAGCGAGGTATGTAGGCGGTGCTACAGAGTTCTTGAAGTGGTGG
CCTAACTACGGCTACACTAGAAGAACAGTATTTGGTATCTGCGCTCTGCTGAAGCCAGTTACCTTCGGAA
AAAGAGTTGGTAGCTCTTGATCCGGCAAACAAACCACCGCTGGTAGCGGTGGTTTTTTTGTTTGCAAGCA
GCAGATTACGCGCAGAAAAAAAGGATCTCAAGAAGATCCTTTGATCTTTTCTACGGGGTCTGACACTCAG
TGGAACGAAAACTCACGTTAAGGGATTTTGGTCATGAGATTATCAAAAAGGATCTTCACCTAGATCCTTT
TAAATTAAAAATGAAGTTTTAAATCAATCTAAAGTATATATGAGTAAACTTGGTCTGACAGTTACCAATG
CTTAATCAGTGAGGCACCTATCTCAGCGATCTGTCTATTTCGTTCATCCATAGTTGCCTGACTCCCCGTC
GTGTAGATAACTACGATACGGGAGGGCTTACCATCTGGCCCCAGTGCTGCAATGATACCGCGGGACCCAC
GCTCACCGGCTCCAGATTTATCAGCAATAAACCAGCCAGCCGGAAGGGCCGAGCGCAGAAGTGGTCCTGC
AACTTTATCCGCCTCCATCCAGTCTATTAATTGTTGCCGGGAAGCTAGAGTAAGTAGTTCGCCAGTTAAT
AGTTTGCGCAACGTTGTTGCCATTGCTACAGGCATCGTGGTGTCACGCTCGTCGTTTGGTATGGCTTCAT
TCAGCTCCGGTTCCCAACGATCAAGGCGAGTTACATGATCCCCCATGTTGTGCAAAAAAGCGGTTAGCTC
CTTCGGTCCTCCGATCGTTGTCAGAAGTAAGTTGGCCGCAGTGTTATCACTCATGGTTATGGCAGCACTG
CATAATTCTCTTACTGTCATGCCATCCGTAAGATGCTTTTCTGTGACTGGTGAGTACTCAACCAAGTCAT
TCTGAGAATAGTGTATGCGGCGACCGAGTTGCTCTTGCCCGGCGTCAATACGGGATAATACCGCGCCACA
TAGCAGAACTTTAAAAGTGCTCATCATTGGAAAACGTTCTTCGGGGCGAAAACTCTCAAGGATCTTACCG
CTGTTGAGATCCAGTTCGATGTAACCCACTCGTGCACCCAACTGATCTTCAGCATCTTTTACTTTCACCA
GCGTTTCTGGGTGAGCAAAAACAGGAAGGCAAAATGCCGCAAAAAAGGGAATAAGGGCGACACGGAAATG
TTGAATACTCATACTCTTCCTTTTTCAATATTATTGAAGCATTTATCAGGGTTATTGTCTCATGAGCGGA
TACATATTTGAATGTATTTAGAAAAATAAACAAATAGGGGTTCCGCGCACATTTCCCCGAAAAGTGCCAC
CTGACGTCGACGGATCGGGAGATCGATCTCCCGATCCCCTAGGGTCGACTCTCAGTACAATCTGCTCTGA
TGCCGCATAGTTAAGCCAGTATCTGCTCCCTGCTTGTGTGTTGGAGGTCGCTGAGTAGTGCGCGAGCAAA
ATTTAAGCTACAACAAGGCAAGGCTTGACCGACAATTGCATGAAGAATCTGCTTAGGGTTAGGCGTTTTG
CGCTGCTTCGCGATGTACGGGCCAGATATACGCGGGTACCGGCATATGGTTCTTGACAGAGGTGTAAAAA
GTACTCAAAAATTTTACTCAAGTGAAAGTACAAGTACTTAGGGAAAATTTTACTCAATTAAAAGTAAAAG
TATCTGGCTAGAATCTTACTTGAGTAAAAGTAAAAAAGTACTCCATTAAAATTGTACTTGAGTATTAACG
CGTTGACATTGATTATTGACTAGTTATTAATAGTAATCAATTACGGGGTCATTAGTTCATAGCCCATATA
TGGAGTTCCGCGTTACATAACTTACGGTAAATGGCCCGCCTGGCTGACCGCCCAACGACCCCCGCCCATT
GACGTCAATAATGACGTATGTTCCCATAGTAACGCCAATAGGGACTTTCCATTGACGTCAATGGGTGGAG
TATTTACGGTAAACTGCCCACTTGGCAGTACATCAAGTGTATCATATGCCAAGTACGCCCCCTATTGACG
TCAATGACGGTAAATGGCCCGCCTGGCATTATGCCCAGTACATGACCTTATGGGACTTTCCTACTTGGCA
GTACATCTACGTATTAGTCATCGCTATTACCATGGTGATGCGGTTTTGGCAGTACATCAATGGGCGTGGA
TAGCGGTTTGACTCACGGGGATTTCCAAGTCTCCACCCCATTGACGTCAATGGGAGTTTGTTTTGGCACC
AAAATCAACGGGACTTTCCAAAATGTCGTAACAACTCCGCCCCATTGACGCAAATGGGCGGTAGGCGTGT
ACGGTGGGAGGTCTATATAAGC
Features (pLannotate 1.2.2; 25 found; start..end, strand, type, name):
     48..66      +  promoter       T7 promoter: promoter for bacteriophage T7 RNA polymerase
    137..613     +  CDS            tadA: TADA_ECOLI - Also known as yfhC. Experimental evidence at protein level: Swiss-Prot protein existence level 1. Catalyzes the deamination of adenosine to inosine at the wobble position 34 of tRNA(Arg2). Essential for cell viability. From Escherichia coli (strain K12).
    734..1225    +  CDS            tadA: TADA_ECOLI - Also known as yfhC. Experimental evidence at protein level: Swiss-Prot protein existence level 1. Catalyzes the deamination of adenosine to inosine at the wobble position 34 of tRNA(Arg2). Essential for cell viability. From Escherichia coli (strain K12).
   1325..2308    +  CDS            Cas9(C) (fragment): C-terminal portion of Streptococcus pyogenes Cas9 (Zetsche et al., 2015)
   2369..3970    +  CDS            dCas9(N): N-terminal portion of catalytically inactive Streptococcus pyogenes dCas9 carrying the D10A mutation (Zetsche et al., 2015)
   3971..5485    +  CDS            Cas9(C) (fragment): C-terminal portion of Streptococcus pyogenes Cas9 (Zetsche et al., 2015)
   5603..5827    +  polyA_signal   bGH poly(A) signal: bovine growth hormone polyadenylation signal
   5831..5852    +  promoter       SV40 promoter (fragment): SV40 enhancer and early promoter
   5857..5873    +  misc_feature   MCS (fragment): pBluescript multiple cloning site
   5922..5938    -  protein_bind   lac operator: The lac repressor binds to the lac operator to inhibit transcription in E. coli. This inhibition can be relieved by adding lactose or isopropyl-β-D-thiogalactopyranoside (IPTG). lac repressor encoded by lacI
   5946..5976    -  promoter       lac promoter: promoter for the E. coli lac operon
   5991..6012    -  protein_bind   CAP binding site: CAP binding activates transcription in the presence of cAMP. E. coli catabolite activator protein
   6025..6117    -  CDS            lacI (fragment): lac repressor; lacI; The lac repressor binds to the lac operator to inhibit transcription in E. coli. This inhibition can be relieved by adding lactose or isopropyl-β-D-thiogalactopyranoside (IPTG).
   6129..6250    -  polyA_signal   SV40 poly(A) signal: SV40 polyadenylation signal
   6245..6370    -  CDS            ble (fragment): BLE_KLEPN - Experimental evidence at protein level: Swiss-Prot protein existence level 1. Binding protein with a strong affinity to the bleomycin family of antibiotics. Binds to CL990; an antimitotic-antibiotic compound. From Klebsiella pneumoniae.
   6380..6407    -  CDS            BleoR (fragment): antibiotic-binding protein; Sh ble from Streptoalloteichus hindustanus; confers resistance to bleomycin, phleomycin, and Zeocin™
   6408..6806    -  CDS            BSD: blasticidin S deaminase; Aspergillus terreus BSD; confers resistance to blasticidin
   6825..6872    -  promoter       EM7 promoter: synthetic bacterial promoter&nbsp
   6920..7249    -  promoter       SV40 promoter: SV40 enhancer and early promoter
   7633..8221    -  rep_origin     ori: high-copy-number ColE1/pMB1/pBR322/pUC origin of replication
   8392..9252    -  CDS            AmpR: β-lactamase; bla; confers resistance to ampicillin, carbenicillin, and related antibiotics
   9253..9357    -  promoter       AmpR promoter: bla
   9428..9472    -  misc_feature   bom (fragment): basis of mobility region from pBR322
   9805..10184   +  enhancer       CMV enhancer: human cytomegalovirus immediate early enhancer
  10185..6       +  promoter       CMV promoter (across the origin): human cytomegalovirus (CMV) immediate early promoter
