[The description below was written by a language model from this plasmid's Addgene catalogue record and pLannotate feature annotations shown in this document.]
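Description:
p2T-CMV-ABEmaxCP1041-BlastR is a 10,382-nt mammalian expression plasmid encoding an A-to-G (adenine) base editor, built on the p2T-CMV-BlastR backbone. It is propagated in E. coli through a high-copy ColE1/pUC-type origin and selected with ampicillin via the β-lactamase gene. For selection in mammalian cells it carries a blasticidin S deaminase (BSD) cassette driven by the SV40 enhancer/early promoter, with an adjacent EM7 bacterial promoter, and terminated by an SV40 polyadenylation signal. Short bleomycin-resistance, lacI, lac promoter/operator and multiple-cloning-site fragments near this cassette appear to be backbone remnants rather than functional parts. The "2T" in the name may hint at transposon-based integration, but no transposon repeats are annotated and the record does not state this.

The payload is a single synthetic open reading frame expressed from the human CMV immediate-early enhancer and promoter, which span the sequence origin, and ending at a bovine growth hormone poly(A) signal. A T7 promoter lies just upstream of the coding region. The fusion begins with two tandem copies of E. coli TadA-derived adenosine deaminase, the ABE7.10 arrangement named in the insert field, followed by a Streptococcus pyogenes Cas9 nickase carrying D10A. The Cas9 annotations run in the order C-terminal fragment, N-terminal portion, remaining C-terminal portion, consistent with circular permutation: the protein's termini are relocated to around residue 1041 and the original ends are joined. This repositions the deaminase relative to the target strand, which generally alters the editing window. No guide RNA cassette is annotated, so the sgRNA must be supplied separately. The associated work analysed base editing outcomes across target libraries, where blasticidin selection would allow enrichment of editor-expressing cells.
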