Addgene plasmid #152990: p2T-CMV-ABEmaxCP1041-BlastR
Purpose: A-to-G base editor
Depositing lab: David Liu. Depositing organization: Broad Institute. Publication: Determinants of Base Editing Outcomes from Target Library Analysis and Machine Learning. Arbab M, Shen MW, Mok B, Wilson C, Matuszek Z, Cassa CA, Liu DR. Cell. 2020 Jun 9. pii: S0092-8674(20)30632-2. doi: 10.1016/j.cell.2020.05.037. PubMed 32533916.
Backbone
  Vector backbone: p2T-CMV-BlastR
  Vector type: Mammalian Expression, CRISPR
Growth in bacteria
  Bacterial resistance: Ampicillin, 100 μg/mL
  Growth temperature: 37°C
  Growth strain: DH5alpha
  Copy number: Unknown
Gene/Insert
  Gene/Insert name: ABE7.10-nSpCas9 CP1041
  Species: Synthetic
  Promoter: CMV
  Cloning method: Unknown
Terms and licenses: Academic/Nonprofit Terms; Industry Terms: Not Available to Industry
How to cite: p2T-CMV-ABEmaxCP1041-BlastR was a gift from David Liu (Addgene plasmid # 152990 ; http://n2t.net/addgene:152990 ; RRID:Addgene_152990)
